Addgene plasmid #102968: pLKO.1P shABCB7_1
Purpose: Suppression of ABCB7
Depositing lab: Richard Possemato. Depositing organization: NYU Grossman School of Medicine. Publication: NFS1 undergoes positive selection in lung tumours and protects cells from ferroptosis. Alvarez SW, Sviderskiy VO, Terzi EM, Papagiannakopoulos T, Moreira AL, Adams S, Sabatini DM, Birsoy K, Possemato R. Nature. 2017 Nov 22. doi: 10.1038/nature24637. PubMed 29168506.
Backbone
  Vector backbone: pLKO.1P
  Backbone manufacturer: Broad Institute
  Backbone size w/o insert (bp): 7466
  Total vector size (bp): 7518
  Vector type: Lentiviral, RNAi
  Selectable markers: Puromycin
Growth in bacteria
  Bacterial resistance: Ampicillin, 100 μg/mL
  Growth temperature: 37°C
  Growth strain: NEB Stable
  Copy number: High Copy
Gene/Insert
  Gene/Insert name: shABCB7_1
  gRNA/shRNA sequence: GCACAGAGATATGATGGATTT
  Species: H. sapiens (human)
  GenBank ID: NM_004299
  Entrez Gene: ABCB7 (a.k.a. ABC7, ASAT, Atm1p, EST140535)
Terms and licenses: Academic/Nonprofit Terms; Industry Terms: Not Available to Industry
Depositor comments: TRCN0000059355
How to cite: pLKO.1P shABCB7_1 was a gift from Richard Possemato (Addgene plasmid # 102968 ; http://n2t.net/addgene:102968 ; RRID:Addgene_102968)
