[The description below was written by a language model from this plasmid's Addgene catalogue record and pLannotate feature annotations shown in this document.]
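Description:
pLKO.1P shABCB7_1 is a lentiviral RNAi plasmid built on the pLKO.1 puromycin backbone from the Broad Institute, designed to suppress expression of human ABCB7. Its insert is a short hairpin targeting the ABCB7 transcript. The depositor's comments give a TRC clone identifier, so the hairpin appears to come from that shRNA library. In the feature table, a human U6 RNA polymerase III promoter lies just upstream of the position where the hairpin would sit, followed by the cPPT/CTS element. The hairpin itself is not annotated as a feature. Downstream, a human PGK promoter drives the puromycin N-acetyltransferase gene, so transduced mammalian cells can be selected with puromycin.

The viral framework has a third-generation, self-inactivating layout. An RSV promoter is fused to a truncated HIV-1 5' LTR to drive Tat-independent production of genomic RNA in packaging cells. It is followed by the Ψ packaging signal with a partial gag sequence and by the Rev response element for Rev-dependent nuclear export. The ΔU3 3' LTR inactivates LTR promoter activity after integration. Packaging and envelope functions are not encoded on the plasmid and must be supplied in trans. Outside the LTRs, the plasmid carries an SV40 poly(A) signal and SV40 origin, an f1 origin, a high-copy ColE1/pUC origin and the β-lactamase gene for ampicillin selection in E. coli, along with residual lac, T3 and T7 cloning-vector elements.

The sequenced record is 7,084 nt, somewhat shorter than the 7,518 bp total listed in the catalogue, and the record does not explain this difference. The construct comes from a study of iron–sulfur cluster biosynthesis and ferroptosis in lung tumours, where it served for stable ABCB7 knockdown.
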