Features (pLannotate 1.2.2; 25 found; start..end, strand, type, name):
     13..523     +  promoter       hPGK promoter: human phosphoglycerate kinase 1 promoter
    545..1144    +  CDS            PuroR: puromycin N-acetyltransferase; pac from Streptomyces alboniger; confers resistance to puromycin
   1187..1270    +  CDS            nef (fragment): NEF_HV1Z2 - Experimental evidence at protein level: Swiss-Prot protein existence level 1. Extracellular Nef protein targets CD4(+) T-lymphocytes for apoptosis by interacting with CXCR4 surface receptors. From Human immunodeficiency virus type 1 group M subtype D (isolate Z2/CDC-Z34) (HIV-1).
   1272..1505    +  LTR            3' LTR (ΔU3): self-inactivating 3' long terminal repeat (LTR) from HIV-1
   1577..1698    +  polyA_signal   SV40 poly(A) signal: SV40 polyadenylation signal
   1738..1873    +  rep_origin     SV40 ori: SV40 origin of replication
   1894..1912    -  promoter       T7 promoter: promoter for bacteriophage T7 RNA polymerase
   1920..2075    +  CDS            lacZα (fragment): LacZα fragment of β-galactosidase; lacZ fragment
   2080..2508    +  rep_origin     f1 ori (sequence partly withheld): f1 bacteriophage origin of replication; arrow indicates direction of (+) strand synthesis
   2561..2665    +  promoter       AmpR promoter: bla
   2666..3526    +  CDS            AmpR: β-lactamase; bla; confers resistance to ampicillin, carbenicillin, and related antibiotics
   3697..4285    +  rep_origin     ori: high-copy-number ColE1/pMB1/pBR322/pUC origin of replication
   4468..4560    +  CDS            lacI (fragment): lac repressor; lacI; The lac repressor binds to the lac operator to inhibit transcription in E. coli. This inhibition can be relieved by adding lactose or isopropyl-β-D-thiogalactopyranoside (IPTG).
   4573..4594    +  protein_bind   CAP binding site: CAP binding activates transcription in the presence of cAMP. E. coli catabolite activator protein
   4609..4639    +  promoter       lac promoter: promoter for the E. coli lac operon
   4647..4663    +  protein_bind   lac operator: The lac repressor binds to the lac operator to inhibit transcription in E. coli. This inhibition can be relieved by adding lactose or isopropyl-β-D-thiogalactopyranoside (IPTG). lac repressor encoded by lacI
   4708..4726    +  promoter       T3 promoter: promoter for bacteriophage T3 RNA polymerase
   4754..4980    +  promoter       RSV promoter: Rous sarcoma virus enhancer/promoter
   4981..5161    +  LTR            5' LTR (truncated): truncated 5' long terminal repeat (LTR) from HIV-1
   5208..5333    +  misc_feature   HIV-1 Ψ: packaging signal of human immunodeficiency virus type 1
   5317..5680    +  CDS            HIV-1 gag (fragment): gag protein from human immunodeficiency virus 1; gag
   5826..6059    +  misc_feature   RRE: The Rev response element (RRE) of HIV-1 allows for Rev-dependent mRNA export from the nucleus to the cytoplasm.
   6436..6536    +  CDS            Rev (fragment): human immunodeficiency virus 1 (HIV-1) Rev protein; rev; enhances nuclear export of unspliced and incompletely spliced viral mRNAs
   6586..6826    +  promoter       U6 promoter: RNA polymerase III promoter for human U6 snRNA
   6931..7048    +  misc_feature   cPPT/CTS: central polypurine tract and central termination sequence of HIV-1
>Addgene plasmid #102968 | pLKO.1P shABCB7_1 | addgene full sequence | sequence record 198938 | Addgene NGS Result
CCGCGGCTCGAGGGGGTTGGGGTTGCGCCTTTTCCAAGGCAGCCCTGGGTTTGCGCAGGGACGCGGCTGC
TCTGGGCGTGGTTCCGGGAAACGCAGCGGCGCCGACCCTGGGTCTCGCACATTCTTCACGTCCGTTCGCA
GCGTCACCCGGATCTTCGCCGCTACCCTTGTGGGCCCCCCGGCGACGCTTCCTGCTCCGCCCCTAAGTCG
GGAAGGTTCCTTGCGGTTCGCGGCGTGCCGGACGTGACAAACGGAAGCCGCACGTCTCACTAGTACCCTC
GCAGACGGACAGCGCCAGGGAGCAATGGCAGCGCGCCGACCGCGATGGGCTGTGGCCAATAGCGGCTGCT
CAGCAGGGCGCGCCGAGAGCAGCGGCCGGGAAGGGGCGGTGCGGGAGGCGGGGTGTGGGGCGGTAGTGTG
GGCCCTGTTCCTGCCCGCGCGGTGTTCCGCATTCTGCAAGCCTCCGGAGCGCACGTCGGCAGTCGGCTCC
CTCGTTGACCGAATCACCGACCTCTCTCCCCAGGGGGATCCACCGGAGCTTACCATGACCGAGTACAAGC
CCACGGTGCGCCTCGCCACCCGCGACGACGTCCCCAGGGCCGTACGCACCCTCGCCGCCGCGTTCGCCGA
CTACCCCGCCACGCGCCACACCGTCGATCCGGACCGCCACATCGAGCGGGTCACCGAGCTGCAAGAACTC
TTCCTCACGCGCGTCGGGCTCGACATCGGCAAGGTGTGGGTCGCGGACGACGGCGCCGCGGTGGCGGTCT
GGACCACGCCGGAGAGCGTCGAAGCGGGGGCGGTGTTCGCCGAGATCGGCCCGCGCATGGCCGAGTTGAG
CGGTTCCCGGCTGGCCGCGCAGCAACAGATGGAAGGCCTCCTGGCGCCGCACCGGCCCAAGGAGCCCGCG
TGGTTCCTGGCCACCGTCGGCGTCTCGCCCGACCACCAGGGCAAGGGTCTGGGCAGCGCCGTCGTGCTCC
CCGGAGTGGAGGCGGCCGAGCGCGCCGGGGTGCCCGCCTTCCTGGAGACCTCCGCGCCCCGCAACCTCCC
CTTCTACGAGCGGCTCGGCTTCACCGTCACCGCCGACGTCGAGGTGCCCGAAGGACCGCGCACCTGGTGC
ATGACCCGCAAGCCCGGTGCCTGACGCCCGCCCCACGACCCGCAGCGCCCGACCGAAAGGAGCGCACGAC
CCCATGCATCGGTACCTTTAAGACCAATGACTTACAAGGCAGCTGTAGATCTTAGCCACTTTTTAAAAGA
AAAGGGGGGACTGGAAGGGCTAATTCACTCCCAACGAAGACAAGATCTGCTTTTTGCTTGTACTGGGTCT
CTCTGGTTAGACCAGATCTGAGCCTGGGAGCTCTCTGGCTAACTAGGGAACCCACTGCTTAAGCCTCAAT
AAAGCTTGCCTTGAGTGCTTCAAGTAGTGTGTGCCCGTCTGTTGTGTGACTCTGGTAACTAGAGATCCCT
CAGACCCTTTTAGTCAGTGTGGAAAATCTCTAGCAGTAGTAGTTCATGTCATCTTATTATTCAGTATTTA
TAACTTGCAAAGAAATGAATATCAGAGAGTGAGAGGAACTTGTTTATTGCAGCTTATAATGGTTACAAAT
AAAGCAATAGCATCACAAATTTCACAAATAAAGCATTTTTTTCACTGCATTCTAGTTGTGGTTTGTCCAA
ACTCATCAATGTATCTTATCATGTCTGGCTCTAGCTATCCCGCCCCTAACTCCGCCCATCCCGCCCCTAA
CTCCGCCCAGTTCCGCCCATTCTCCGCCCCATGGCTGACTAATTTTTTTTATTTATGCAGAGGCCGAGGC
CGCCTCGGCCTCTGAGCTATTCCAGAAGTAGTGAGGAGGCTTTTTTGGAGGCCTAGGGACGTACCCAATT
CGCCCTATAGTGAGTCGTATTACGCGCGCTCACTGGCCGTCGTTTTACAACGTCGTGACTGGGAAAACCC
TGGCGTTACCCAACTTAATCGCCTTGCAGCACATCCCCCTTTCGCCAGCTGGCGTAATAGCGAAGAGGCC
CGCACCGATCGCCCTTCCCAACAGTTGCGCAGCCTGAATGGCGAATGGG
[124 nt withheld, positions 2080-2203]
C
[91 nt withheld, positions 2205-2295]
A
[49 nt withheld, positions 2297-2345]
CCTTTGACGTTGGAGTCCACGTTCTTT
[37 nt withheld, positions 2373-2409]
ACCCTATCTCGGTCTATTCTTTTGATTTATAAGGGATTTTGCCGATTTCGGCCTATTGGTTAAAAAATGA
GCTGATTTAACAAAAATTTAACGCGAATTTTAACAAAATATTAACGCTTACAATTTAGGTGGCACTTTTC
GGGGAAATGTGCGCGGAACCCCTATTTGTTTATTTTTCTAAATACATTCAAATATGTATCCGCTCATGAG
ACAATAACCCTGATAAATGCTTCAATAATATTGAAAAAGGAAGAGTATGAGTATTCAACATTTCCGTGTC
GCCCTTATTCCCTTTTTTGCGGCATTTTGCCTTCCTGTTTTTGCTCACCCAGAAACGCTGGTGAAAGTAA
AAGATGCTGAAGATCAGTTGGGTGCACGAGTGGGTTACATCGAACTGGATCTCAACAGCGGTAAGATCCT
TGAGAGTTTTCGCCCCGAAGAACGTTTTCCAATGATGAGCACTTTTAAAGTTCTGCTATGTGGCGCGGTA
TTATCCCGTATTGACGCCGGGCAAGAGCAACTCGGTCGCCGCATACACTATTCTCAGAATGACTTGGTTG
AGTACTCACCAGTCACAGAAAAGCATCTTACGGATGGCATGACAGTAAGAGAATTATGCAGTGCTGCCAT
AACCATGAGTGATAACACTGCGGCCAACTTACTTCTGACAACGATCGGAGGACCGAAGGAGCTAACCGCT
TTTTTGCACAACATGGGGGATCATGTAACTCGCCTTGATCGTTGGGAACCGGAGCTGAATGAAGCCATAC
CAAACGACGAGCGTGACACCACGATGCCTGTAGCAATGGCAACAACGTTGCGCAAACTATTAACTGGCGA
ACTACTTACTCTAGCTTCCCGGCAACAATTAATAGACTGGATGGAGGCGGATAAAGTTGCAGGACCACTT
CTGCGCTCGGCCCTTCCGGCTGGCTGGTTTATTGCTGATAAATCTGGAGCCGGTGAGCGTGGGTCTCGCG
GTATCATTGCAGCACTGGGGCCAGATGGTAAGCCCTCCCGTATCGTAGTTATCTACACGACGGGGAGTCA
GGCAACTATGGATGAACGAAATAGACAGATCGCTGAGATAGGTGCCTCACTGATTAAGCATTGGTAACTG
TCAGACCAAGTTTACTCATATATACTTTAGATTGATTTAAAACTTCATTTTTAATTTAAAAGGATCTAGG
TGAAGATCCTTTTTGATAATCTCATGACCAAAATCCCTTAACGTGAGTTTTCGTTCCACTGAGCGTCAGA
CCCCGTAGAAAAGATCAAAGGATCTTCTTGAGATCCTTTTTTTCTGCGCGTAATCTGCTGCTTGCAAACA
AAAAAACCACCGCTACCAGCGGTGGTTTGTTTGCCGGATCAAGAGCTACCAACTCTTTTTCCGAAGGTAA
CTGGCTTCAGCAGAGCGCAGATACCAAATACTGTTCTTCTAGTGTAGCCGTAGTTAGGCCACCACTTCAA
GAACTCTGTAGCACCGCCTACATACCTCGCTCTGCTAATCCTGTTACCAGTGGCTGCTGCCAGTGGCGAT
AAGTCGTGTCTTACCGGGTTGGACTCAAGACGATAGTTACCGGATAAGGCGCAGCGGTCGGGCTGAACGG
GGGGTTCGTGCACACAGCCCAGCTTGGAGCGAACGACCTACACCGAACTGAGATACCTACAGCGTGAGCT
ATGAGAAAGCGCCACGCTTCCCGAAGGGAGAAAGGCGGACAGGTATCCGGTAAGCGGCAGGGTCGGAACA
GGAGAGCGCACGAGGGAGCTTCCAGGGGGAAACGCCTGGTATCTTTATAGTCCTGTCGGGTTTCGCCACC
TCTGACTTGAGCGTCGATTTTTGTGATGCTCGTCAGGGGGGCGGAGCCTATGGAAAAACGCCAGCAACGC
GGCCTTTTTACGGTTCCTGGCCTTTTGCTGGCCTTTTGCTCACATGTTCTTTCCTGCGTTATCCCCTGAT
TCTGTGGATAACCGTATTACCGCCTTTGAGTGAGCTGATACCGCTCGCCGCAGCCGAACGACCGAGCGCA
GCGAGTCAGTGAGCGAGGAAGCGGAAGAGCGCCCAATACGCAAACCGCCTCTCCCCGCGCGTTGGCCGAT
TCATTAATGCAGCTGGCACGACAGGTTTCCCGACTGGAAAGCGGGCAGTGAGCGCAACGCAATTAATGTG
AGTTAGCTCACTCATTAGGCACCCCAGGCTTTACACTTTATGCTTCCGGCTCGTATGTTGTGTGGAATTG
TGAGCGGATAACAATTTCACACAGGAAACAGCTATGACCATGATTACGCCAAGCGCGCAATTAACCCTCA
CTAAAGGGAACAAAAGCTGGAGCTGCAAGCTTAATGTAGTCTTATGCAATACTCTTGTAGTCTTGCAACA
TGGTAACGATGAGTTAGCAACATGCCTTACAAGGAGAGAAAAAGCACCGTGCATGCCGATTGGTGGAAGT
AAGGTGGTACGATCGTGCCTTATTAGGAAGGCAACAGACGGGTCTGACATGGATTGGACGAACCACTGAA
TTGCCGCATTGCAGAGATATTGTATTTAAGTGCCTAGCTCGATACATAAACGGGTCTCTCTGGTTAGACC
AGATCTGAGCCTGGGAGCTCTCTGGCTAACTAGGGAACCCACTGCTTAAGCCTCAATAAAGCTTGCCTTG
AGTGCTTCAAGTAGTGTGTGCCCGTCTGTTGTGTGACTCTGGTAACTAGAGATCCCTCAGACCCTTTTAG
TCAGTGTGGAAAATCTCTAGCAGTGGCGCCCGAACAGGGACTTGAAAGCGAAAGGGAAACCAGAGGAGCT
CTCTCGACGCAGGACTCGGCTTGCTGAAGCGCGCACGGCAAGAGGCGAGGGGCGGCGACTGGTGAGTACG
CCAAAAATTTTGACTAGCGGAGGCTAGAAGGAGAGAGATGGGTGCGAGAGCGTCAGTATTAAGCGGGGGA
GAATTAGATCGCGATGGGAAAAAATTCGGTTAAGGCCAGGGGGAAAGAAAAAATATAAATTAAAACATAT
AGTATGGGCAAGCAGGGAGCTAGAACGATTCGCAGTTAATCCTGGCCTGTTAGAAACATCAGAAGGCTGT
AGACAAATACTGGGACAGCTACAACCATCCCTTCAGACAGGATCAGAAGAACTTAGATCATTATATAATA
CAGTAGCAACCCTCTATTGTGTGCATCAAAGGATAGAGATAAAAGACACCAAGGAAGCTTTAGACAAGAT
AGAGGAAGAGCAAAACAAAAGTAAGACCACCGCACAGCAAGCGGCCGCTGATCTTCAGACCTGGAGGAGG
AGATATGAGGGACAATTGGAGAAGTGAATTATATAAATATAAAGTAGTAAAAATTGAACCATTAGGAGTA
GCACCCACCAAGGCAAAGAGAAGAGTGGTGCAGAGAGAAAAAAGAGCAGTGGGAATAGGAGCTTTGTTCC
TTGGGTTCTTGGGAGCAGCAGGAAGCACTATGGGCGCAGCGTCAATGACGCTGACGGTACAGGCCAGACA
ATTATTGTCTGGTATAGTGCAGCAGCAGAACAATTTGCTGAGGGCTATTGAGGCGCAACAGCATCTGTTG
CAACTCACAGTCTGGGGCATCAAGCAGCTCCAGGCAAGAATCCTGGCTGTGGAAAGATACCTAAAGGATC
AACAGCTCCTGGGGATTTGGGGTTGCTCTGGAAAACTCATTTGCACCACTGCTGTGCCTTGGAATGCTAG
TTGGAGTAATAAATCTCTGGAACAGATTTGGAATCACACGACCTGGATGGAGTGGGACAGAGAAATTAAC
AATTACACAAGCTTAATACACTCCTTAATTGAAGAATCGCAAAACCAGCAAGAAAAGAATGAACAAGAAT
TATTGGAATTAGATAAATGGGCAAGTTTGTGGAATTGGTTTAACATAACAAATTGGCTGTGGTATATAAA
ATTATTCATAATGATAGTAGGAGGCTTGGTAGGTTTAAGAATAGTTTTTGCTGTACTTTCTATAGTGAAT
AGAGTTAGGCAGGGATATTCACCATTATCGTTTCAGACCCACCTCCCAACCCCGAGGGGACCCGACAGGC
CCGAAGGAATAGAAGAAGAAGGTGGAGAGAGAGACAGAGACAGATCCATTCGATTAGTGAACGGATCTCG
ACGGTATCGATCACGAGACTAGCCTCGAGCGGCCGCCCCCTTCACCGAGGGCCTATTTCCCATGATTCCT
TCATATTTGCATATACGATACAAGGCTGTTAGAGAGATAATTGGAATTAATTTGACTGTAAACACAAAGA
TATTAGTACAAAATACGTGACGTAGAAAGTAATAATTTCTTGGGTAGTTTGCAGTTTTAAAATTATGTTT
TAAAATGGACTATCATATGCTTACCGTAACTTGAAAGTATTTCGATTTCTTGGCTTTATATATCTTGTGG
AAAGGACGAAACACCGGGCACAGAGATATGATGGATTTCTCGAGAAATCCATCATATCTCTGTGCTTTTT
GAATTCTCGACCTCGAGACAAATGGCAGTATTCATCCACAATTTTAAAAGAAAAGGGGGGATTGGGGGGT
ACAGTGCAGGGGAAAGAATAGTAGACATAATAGCAACAGACATACAAACTAAAGAATTACAAAAACAAAT
TACAAAAATTCAAAATTTTCGGGTTTATTACAGGGACAGCAGAGATCCACTTTGG
