>Addgene plasmid #102968 | pLKO.1P shABCB7_1 | depositor partial sequence | sequence record 194967 | pLKO.1P shABCB7_1 sequence 7032 bps
GAATTCTCGACCTCGAGACAAATGGCAGTATTCATCCACAATTTTAAAAGAAAAGGGGGGATTGGGGGGT
ACAGTGCAGGGGAAAGAATAGTAGACATAATAGCAACAGACATACAAACTAAAGAATTACAAAAACAAAT
TACAAAAATTCAAAATTTTCGGGTTTATTACAGGGACAGCAGAGATCCACTTTGGCCGCGGCTCGAGGGG
GTTGGGGTTGCGCCTTTTCCAAGGCAGCCCTGGGTTTGCGCAGGGACGCGGCTGCTCTGGGCGTGGTTCC
GGGAAACGCAGCGGCGCCGACCCTGGGTCTCGCACATTCTTCACGTCCGTTCGCAGCGTCACCCGGATCT
TCGCCGCTACCCTTGTGGGCCCCCCGGCGACGCTTCCTGCTCCGCCCCTAAGTCGGGAAGGTTCCTTGCG
GTTCGCGGCGTGCCGGACGTGACAAACGGAAGCCGCACGTCTCACTAGTACCCTCGCAGACGGACAGCGC
CAGGGAGCAATGGCAGCGCGCCGACCGCGATGGGCTGTGGCCAATAGCGGCTGCTCAGCAGGGCGCGCCG
AGAGCAGCGGCCGGGAAGGGGCGGTGCGGGAGGCGGGGTGTGGGGCGGTAGTGTGGGCCCTGTTCCTGCC
CGCGCGGTGTTCCGCATTCTGCAAGCCTCCGGAGCGCACGTCGGCAGTCGGCTCCCTCGTTGACCGAATC
ACCGACCTCTCTCCCCAGGGGGATCCACCGGAGCTTACCATGACCGAGTACAAGCCCACGGTGCGCCTCG
CCACCCGCGACGACGTCCCCAGGGCCGTACGCACCCTCGCCGCCGCGTTCGCCGACTACCCCGCCACGCG
CCACACCGTCGATCCGGACCGCCACATCGAGCGGGTCACCGAGCTGCAAGAACTCTTCCTCACGCGCGTC
GGGCTCGACATCGGCAAGGTGTGGGTCGCGGACGACGGCGCCGCGGTGGCGGTCTGGACCACGCCGGAGA
GCGTCGAAGCGGGGGCGGTGTTCGCCGAGATCGGCCCGCGCATGGCCGAGTTGAGCGGTTCCCGGCTGGC
CGCGCAGCAACAGATGGAAGGCCTCCTGGCGCCGCACCGGCCCAAGGAGCCCGCGTGGTTCCTGGCCACC
GTCGGCGTCTCGCCCGACCACCAGGGCAAGGGTCTGGGCAGCGCCGTCGTGCTCCCCGGAGTGGAGGCGG
CCGAGCGCGCCGGGGTGCCCGCCTTCCTGGAGACCTCCGCGCCCCGCAACCTCCCCTTCTACGAGCGGCT
CGGCTTCACCGTCACCGCCGACGTCGAGGTGCCCGAAGGACCGCGCACCTGGTGCATGACCCGCAAGCCC
GGTGCCTGACGCCCGCCCCACGACCCGCAGCGCCCGACCGAAAGGAGCGCACGACCCCATGCATCGGTAC
CTTTAAGACCAATGACTTACAAGGCAGCTGTAGATCTTAGCCACTTTTTAAAAGAAAAGGGGGGACTGGA
AGGGCTAATTCACTCCCAACGAAGACAAGATCTGCTTTTTGCTTGTACTGGGTCTCTCTGGTTAGACCAG
ATCTGAGCCTGGGAGCTCTCTGGCTAACTAGGGAACCCACTGCTTAAGCCTCAATAAAGCTTGCCTTGAG
TGCTTCAAGTAGTGTGTGCCCGTCTGTTGTGTGACTCTGGTAACTAGAGATCCCTCAGACCCTTTTAGTC
AGTGTGGAAAATCTCTAGCAGTAGTAGTTCATGTCATCTTATTATTCAGTATTTATAACTTGCAAAGAAA
TGAATATCAGAGAGTGAGAGGAACTTGTTTATTGCAGCTTATAATGGTTACAAATAAAGCAATAGCATCA
CAAATTTCACAAATAAAGCATTTTTTTCACTGCATTCTAGTTGTGGTTTGTCCAAACTCATCAATGTATC
TTATCATGTCTGGCTCTAGCTATCCCGCCCCTAACTCCGCCCATCCCGCCCCTAACTCCGCCCAGTTCCG
CCCATTCTCCGCCCCATGGCTGACTAATTTTTTTTATTTATGCAGAGGCCGAGGCCGCCTCGGCCTCTGA
GCTATTCCAGAAGTAGTGAGGAGGCTTTTTTGGAGGCCTAGGGACGTACCCAATTCGCCCTATAGTGAGT
CGTATTACGCGCGCTCACTGGCCGTCGTTTTACAACGTCGTGACTGGGAAAACCCTGGCGTTACCCAACT
TAATCGCCTTGCAGCACATCCCCCTTTCGCCAGCTGGCGTAATAGCGAAGAGGCCCGCACCGATCGCCCT
TCCCAACAGTTGCGCAGCCTGAATGGCGAATGGG
[124 nt withheld, positions 2275-2398]
C
[91 nt withheld, positions 2400-2490]
A
[49 nt withheld, positions 2492-2540]
CCTTTGACGTTGGAGTCCACGTTCTTT
[37 nt withheld, positions 2568-2604]
ACCCTATCTCGGTCTATTCTTTTGATTTATAAGGGATTTTGCCGATTTCGGCCTATTGGTTAAAAAATGA
GCTGATTTAACAAAAATTTAACGCGAATTTTAACAAAATATTAACGCTTACAATTTAGGTGGCACTTTTC
GGGGAAATGTGCGCGGAACCCCTATTTGTTTATTTTTCTAAATACATTCAAATATGTATCCGCTCATGAG
ACAATAACCCTGATAAATGCTTCAATAATATTGAAAAAGGAAGAGTATGAGTATTCAACATTTCCGTGTC
GCCCTTATTCCCTTTTTTGCGGCATTTTGCCTTCCTGTTTTTGCTCACCCAGAAACGCTGGTGAAAGTAA
AAGATGCTGAAGATCAGTTGGGTGCACGAGTGGGTTACATCGAACTGGATCTCAACAGCGGTAAGATCCT
TGAGAGTTTTCGCCCCGAAGAACGTTTTCCAATGATGAGCACTTTTAAAGTTCTGCTATGTGGCGCGGTA
TTATCCCGTATTGACGCCGGGCAAGAGCAACTCGGTCGCCGCATACACTATTCTCAGAATGACTTGGTTG
AGTACTCACCAGTCACAGAAAAGCATCTTACGGATGGCATGACAGTAAGAGAATTATGCAGTGCTGCCAT
AACCATGAGTGATAACACTGCGGCCAACTTACTTCTGACAACGATCGGAGGACCGAAGGAGCTAACCGCT
TTTTTGCACAACATGGGGGATCATGTAACTCGCCTTGATCGTTGGGAACCGGAGCTGAATGAAGCCATAC
CAAACGACGAGCGTGACACCACGATGCCTGTAGCAATGGCAACAACGTTGCGCAAACTATTAACTGGCGA
ACTACTTACTCTAGCTTCCCGGCAACAATTAATAGACTGGATGGAGGCGGATAAAGTTGCAGGACCACTT
CTGCGCTCGGCCCTTCCGGCTGGCTGGTTTATTGCTGATAAATCTGGAGCCGGTGAGCGTGGGTCTCGCG
GTATCATTGCAGCACTGGGGCCAGATGGTAAGCCCTCCCGTATCGTAGTTATCTACACGACGGGGAGTCA
GGCAACTATGGATGAACGAAATAGACAGATCGCTGAGATAGGTGCCTCACTGATTAAGCATTGGTAACTG
TCAGACCAAGTTTACTCATATATACTTTAGATTGATTTAAAACTTCATTTTTAATTTAAAAGGATCTAGG
TGAAGATCCTTTTTGATAATCTCATGACCAAAATCCCTTAACGTGAGTTTTCGTTCCACTGAGCGTCAGA
CCCCGTAGAAAAGATCAAAGGATCTTCTTGAGATCCTTTTTTTCTGCGCGTAATCTGCTGCTTGCAAACA
AAAAAACCACCGCTACCAGCGGTGGTTTGTTTGCCGGATCAAGAGCTACCAACTCTTTTTCCGAAGGTAA
CTGGCTTCAGCAGAGCGCAGATACCAAATACTGTTCTTCTAGTGTAGCCGTAGTTAGGCCACCACTTCAA
GAACTCTGTAGCACCGCCTACATACCTCGCTCTGCTAATCCTGTTACCAGTGGCTGCTGCCAGTGGCGAT
AAGTCGTGTCTTACCGGGTTGGACTCAAGACGATAGTTACCGGATAAGGCGCAGCGGTCGGGCTGAACGG
GGGGTTCGTGCACACAGCCCAGCTTGGAGCGAACGACCTACACCGAACTGAGATACCTACAGCGTGAGCT
ATGAGAAAGCGCCACGCTTCCCGAAGGGAGAAAGGCGGACAGGTATCCGGTAAGCGGCAGGGTCGGAACA
GGAGAGCGCACGAGGGAGCTTCCAGGGGGAAACGCCTGGTATCTTTATAGTCCTGTCGGGTTTCGCCACC
TCTGACTTGAGCGTCGATTTTTGTGATGCTCGTCAGGGGGGCGGAGCCTATGGAAAAACGCCAGCAACGC
GGCCTTTTTACGGTTCCTGGCCTTTTGCTGGCCTTTTGCTCACATGTTCTTTCCTGCGTTATCCCCTGAT
TCTGTGGATAACCGTATTACCGCCTTTGAGTGAGCTGATACCGCTCGCCGCAGCCGAACGACCGAGCGCA
GCGAGTCAGTGAGCGAGGAAGCGGAAGAGCGCCCAATACGCAAACCGCCTCTCCCCGCGCGTTGGCCGAT
TCATTAATGCAGCTGGCACGACAGGTTTCCCGACTGGAAAGCGGGCAGTGAGCGCAACGCAATTAATGTG
AGTTAGCTCACTCATTAGGCACCCCAGGCTTTACACTTTATGCTTCCGGCTCGTATGTTGTGTGGAATTG
TGAGCGGATAACAATTTCACACAGGAAACAGCTATGACCATGATTACGCCAAGCGCGCAATTAACCCTCA
CTAAAGGGAACAAAAGCTGGAGCTGCAAGCTTAATGTAGTCTTATGCAATACTCTTGTAGTCTTGCAACA
TGGTAACGATGAGTTAGCAACATGCCTTACAAGGAGAGAAAAAGCACCGTGCATGCCGATTGGTGGAAGT
AAGGTGGTACGATCGTGCCTTATTAGGAAGGCAACAGACGGGTCTGACATGGATTGGACGAACCACTGAA
TTGCCGCATTGCAGAGATATTGTATTTAAGTGCCTAGCTCGATACATAAACGGGTCTCTCTGGTTAGACC
AGATCTGAGCCTGGGAGCTCTCTGGCTAACTAGGGAACCCACTGCTTAAGCCTCAATAAAGCTTGCCTTG
AGTGCTTCAAGTAGTGTGTGCCCGTCTGTTGTGTGACTCTGGTAACTAGAGATCCCTCAGACCCTTTTAG
TCAGTGTGGAAAATCTCTAGCAGTGGCGCCCGAACAGGGACTTGAAAGCGAAAGGGAAACCAGAGGAGCT
CTCTCGACGCAGGACTCGGCTTGCTGAAGCGCGCACGGCAAGAGGCGAGGGGCGGCGACTGGTGAGTACG
CCAAAAATTTTGACTAGCGGAGGCTAGAAGGAGAGAGATGGGTGCGAGAGCGTCAGTATTAAGCGGGGGA
GAATTAGATCGCGATGGGAAAAAATTCGGTTAAGGCCAGGGGGAAAGAAAAAATATAAATTAAAACATAT
AGTATGGGCAAGCAGGGAGCTAGAACGATTCGCAGTTAATCCTGGCCTGTTAGAAACATCAGAAGGCTGT
AGACAAATACTGGGACAGCTACAACCATCCCTTCAGACAGGATCAGAAGAACTTAGATCATTATATAATA
CAGTAGCAACCCTCTATTGTGTGCATCAAAGGATAGAGATAAAAGACACCAAGGAAGCTTTAGACAAGAT
AGAGGAAGAGCAAAACAAAAGTAAGACCACCGCACAGCAAGCGGCCGCTGATCTTCAGACCTGGAGGAGG
AGATATGAGGGACAATTGGAGAAGTGAATTATATAAATATAAAGTAGTAAAAATTGAACCATTAGGAGTA
GCACCCACCAAGGCAAAGAGAAGAGTGGTGCAGAGAGAAAAAAGAGCAGTGGGAATAGGAGCTTTGTTCC
TTGGGTTCTTGGGAGCAGCAGGAAGCACTATGGGCGCAGCGTCAATGACGCTGACGGTACAGGCCAGACA
ATTATTGTCTGGTATAGTGCAGCAGCAGAACAATTTGCTGAGGGCTATTGAGGCGCAACAGCATCTGTTG
CAACTCACAGTCTGGGGCATCAAGCAGCTCCAGGCAAGAATCCTGGCTGTGGAAAGATACCTAAAGGATC
AACAGCTCCTGGGGATTTGGGGTTGCTCTGGAAAACTCATTTGCACCACTGCTGTGCCTTGGAATGCTAG
TTGGAGTAATAAATCTCTGGAACAGATTTGGAATCACACGACCTGGATGGAGTGGGACAGAGAAATTAAC
AATTACACAAGCTTAATACACTCCTTAATTGAAGAATCGCAAAACCAGCAAGAAAAGAATGAACAAGAAT
TATTGGAATTAGATAAATGGGCAAGTTTGTGGAATTGGTTTAACATAACAAATTGGCTGTGGTATATAAA
ATTATTCATAATGATAGTAGGAGGCTTGGTAGGTTTAAGAATAGTTTTTGCTGTACTTTCTATAGTGAAT
AGAGTTAGGCAGGGATATTCACCATTATCGTTTCAGACCCACCTCCCAACCCCGAGGGGACCCGACAGGC
CCGAAGGAATAGAAGAAGAAGGTGGAGAGAGAGACAGAGACAGATCCATTCGATTAGTGAACGGATCTCG
ACGGTATCGATCACGAGACTAGCCTCGAGCGGCCGCCCCCTTCACCGAGGGCCTATTTCCCATGATTCCT
TCATATTTGCATATACGATACAAGGCTGTTAGAGAGATAATTGGAATTAATTTGACTGTAAACACAAAGA
TATTAGTACAAAATACGTGACGTAGAAAGTAATAATTTCTTGGGTAGTTTGCAGTTTTAAAATTATGTTT
TAAAATGGACTATCATATGCTTACCGTAACTTGAAAGTATTTCGATTTCTTGGCTTTATATATCTTGTGG
AAAGGACGAAACACCGGT
